>Addgene plasmid #135722 | psiCHECK2-miR-203a-3p | addgene full sequence | sequence record 322176 | Addgene NGS Result
AGATCTGCGCAGCACCATGGCCTGAAATAACCTCTGAAAGAGGAACTTGGTTAGGTACCTTCTGAGGCGG
AAAGAACCAGCTGTGGAATGTGTGTCAGTTAGGGTGTGGAAAGTCCCCAGGCTCCCCAGCAGGCAGAAGT
ATGCAAAGCATGCATCTCAATTAGTCAGCAACCAGGTGTGGAAAGTCCCCAGGCTCCCCAGCAGGCAGAA
GTATGCAAAGCATGCATCTCAATTAGTCAGCAACCATAGTCCCGCCCCTAACTCCGCCCATCCCGCCCCT
AACTCCGCCCAGTTCCGCCCATTCTCCGCCCCATGGCTGACTAATTTTTTTTATTTATGCAGAGGCCGAG
GCCGCCTCGGCCTCTGAGCTATTCCAGAAGTAGTGAGGAGGCTTTTTTGGAGGCCTAGGCTTTTGCAAAA
AGCTTGATTCTTCTGACACAACAGTCTCGAACTTAAGCTGCAGAAGTTGGTCGTGAGGCACTGGGCAGGT
AAGTATCAAGGTTACAAGACAGGTTTAAGGAGACCAATAGAAACTGGGCTTGTCGAGACAGAGAAGACTC
TTGCGTTTCTGATAGGCACCTATTGGTCTTACTGACATCCACTTTGCCTTTCTCTCCACAGGTGTCCACT
CCCAGTTCAATTACAGCTCTTAAGGCTAGAGTACTTAATACGACTCACTATAGGCTAGCCACCATGGCTT
CCAAGGTGTACGACCCCGAGCAACGCAAACGCATGATCACTGGGCCTCAGTGGTGGGCTCGCTGCAAGCA
AATGAACGTGCTGGACTCCTTCATCAACTACTATGATTCCGAGAAGCACGCCGAGAACGCCGTGATTTTT
CTGCATGGTAACGCTGCCTCCAGCTACCTGTGGAGGCACGTCGTGCCTCACATCGAGCCCGTGGCTAGAT
GCATCATCCCTGATCTGATCGGAATGGGTAAGTCCGGCAAGAGCGGGAATGGCTCATATCGCCTCCTGGA
TCACTACAAGTACCTCACCGCTTGGTTCGAGCTGCTGAACCTTCCAAAGAAAATCATCTTTGTGGGCCAC
GACTGGGGGGCTTGTCTGGCCTTTCACTACTCCTACGAGCACCAAGACAAGATCAAGGCCATCGTCCATG
CTGAGAGTGTCGTGGACGTGATCGAGTCCTGGGACGAGTGGCCTGACATCGAGGAGGATATCGCCCTGAT
CAAGAGCGAAGAGGGCGAGAAAATGGTGCTTGAGAATAACTTCTTCGTCGAGACCATGCTCCCAAGCAAG
ATCATGCGGAAACTGGAGCCTGAGGAGTTCGCTGCCTACCTGGAGCCATTCAAGGAGAAGGGCGAGGTTA
GACGGCCTACCCTCTCCTGGCCTCGCGAGATCCCTCTCGTTAAGGGAGGCAAGCCCGACGTCGTCCAGAT
TGTCCGCAACTACAACGCCTACCTTCGGGCCAGCGACGATCTGCCTAAGATGTTCATCGAGTCCGACCCT
GGGTTCTTTTCCAACGCTATTGTCGAGGGAGCTAAGAAGTTCCCTAACACCGAGTTCGTGAAGGTGAAGG
GCCTCCACTTCAGCCAGGAGGACGCTCCAGATGAAATGGGTAAGTACATCAAGAGCTTCGTGGAGCGCGT
GCTGAAGAACGAGCAGTAATTCTAGGCGATCGCTCGAGCTAGTGGTCCTAAACATTTCACGCGGCCGCTG
GCCGCAATAAAATATCTTTATTTTCATTACATCTGTGTGTTGGTTTTTTGTGTGAGGATCTAAATGAGTC
TTCGGACCTCGCGGGGGCCGCTTAAGCGGTGGTTAGGGTTTGTCTGACGCGGGGGGAGGGGGAAGGAACG
AAACACTCTCATTCGGAGGCGGCTCGGGGTTTGGTCTTGGTGGCCACGGGCACGCAGAAGAGCGCCGCGA
TCCTCTTAAGCACCCCCCCGCCCTCCGTGGAGGCGGGGGTTTGGTCGGCGGGTGGTAACTGGCGGGCCGC
TGACTCGGGCGGGTCGCGCGCCCCAGAGTGTGACCTTTTCGGTCTGCTCGCAGACCCCCGGGCGGCGCCG
CCGCGGCGGCGACGGGCTCGCTGGGTCCTAGGCTCCATGGGGACCGTATACGTGGACAGGCTCTGGAGCA
TCCGCACGACTGCGGTGATATTACCGGAGACCTTCTGCGGGACGAGCCGGGTCACGCGGCTGACGCGGAG
CGTCCGTTGGGCGACAAACACCAGGACGGGGCACAGGTACACTATCTTGTCACCCGGAGGCGCGAGGGAC
TGCAGGAGCTTCAGGGAGTGGCGCAGCTGCTTCATCCCCGTGGCCCGTTGCTCGCGTTTGCTGGCGGTGT
CCCCGGAAGAAATATATTTGCATGTCTTTAGTTCTATGATGACACAAACCCCGCCCAGCGTCTTGTCATT
GGCGAATTCGAACACGCAGATGCAGTCGGGGCGGCGCGGTCCCAGGTCCACTTCGCATATTAAGGTGACG
CGTGTGGCCTCGAACACCGAGCGACCCTGCAGCGACCCGCTTAAAAGCTTGGCATTCCGGTACTGTTGGT
AAAGCCACCATGGCCGATGCTAAGAACATTAAGAAGGGCCCTGCTCCCTTCTACCCTCTGGAGGATGGCA
CCGCTGGCGAGCAGCTGCACAAGGCCATGAAGAGGTATGCCCTGGTGCCTGGCACCATTGCCTTCACCGA
TGCCCACATTGAGGTGGACATCACCTATGCCGAGTACTTCGAGATGTCTGTGCGCCTGGCCGAGGCCATG
AAGAGGTACGGCCTGAACACCAACCACCGCATCGTGGTGTGCTCTGAGAACTCTCTGCAGTTCTTCATGC
CAGTGCTGGGCGCCCTGTTCATCGGAGTGGCCGTGGCCCCTGCTAACGACATTTACAACGAGCGCGAGCT
GCTGAACAGCATGGGCATTTCTCAGCCTACCGTGGTGTTCGTGTCTAAGAAGGGCCTGCAGAAGATCCTG
AACGTGCAGAAGAAGCTGCCTATCATCCAGAAGATCATCATCATGGACTCTAAGACCGACTACCAGGGCT
TCCAGAGCATGTACACATTCGTGACATCTCATCTGCCTCCTGGCTTCAACGAGTACGACTTCGTGCCAGA
GTCTTTCGACAGGGACAAAACCATTGCCCTGATCATGAACAGCTCTGGGTCTACCGGCCTGCCTAAGGGC
GTGGCCCTGCCTCATCGCACCGCCTGTGTGCGCTTCTCTCACGCCCGCGACCCTATTTTCGGCAACCAGA
TCATCCCCGACACCGCTATTCTGAGCGTGGTGCCATTCCACCACGGCTTCGGCATGTTCACCACCCTGGG
CTACCTGATTTGCGGCTTTCGGGTGGTGCTGATGTACCGCTTCGAGGAGGAGCTGTTCCTGCGCAGCCTG
CAAGACTACAAAATTCAGTCTGCCCTGCTGGTGCCAACCCTGTTCAGCTTCTTCGCTAAGAGCACCCTGA
TCGACAAGTACGACCTGTCTAACCTGCACGAGATTGCCTCTGGCGGCGCCCCACTGTCTAAGGAGGTGGG
CGAAGCCGTGGCCAAGCGCTTTCATCTGCCAGGCATCCGCCAGGGCTACGGCCTGACCGAGACAACCAGC
GCCATTCTGATTACCCCAGAGGGCGACGACAAGCCTGGCGCCGTGGGCAAGGTGGTGCCATTCTTCGAGG
CCAAGGTGGTGGACCTGGACACCGGCAAGACCCTGGGAGTGAACCAGCGCGGCGAGCTGTGTGTGCGCGG
CCCTATGATTATGTCCGGCTACGTGAATAACCCTGAGGCCACAAACGCCCTGATCGACAAGGACGGCTGG
CTGCACTCTGGCGACATTGCCTACTGGGACGAGGACGAGCACTTCTTCATCGTGGACCGCCTGAAGTCTC
TGATCAAGTACAAGGGCTACCAGGTGGCCCCAGCCGAGCTGGAGTCTATCCTGCTGCAGCACCCTAACAT
TTTCGACGCCGGAGTGGCCGGCCTGCCCGACGACGATGCCGGCGAGCTGCCTGCCGCCGTCGTCGTGCTG
GAACACGGCAAGACCATGACCGAGAAGGAGATCGTGGACTATGTGGCCAGCCAGGTGACAACCGCCAAGA
AGCTGCGCGGCGGAGTGGTGTTCGTGGACGAGGTGCCCAAGGGCCTGACCGGCAAGCTGGACGCCCGCAA
GATCCGCGAGATCCTGATCAAGGCTAAGAAAGGCGGCAAGATCGCCGTGTAATAATTCTAGAGTCGGGGC
GGCCGGCCGCTTCGAGCAGACATGATAAGATACATTGATGAGTTTGGACAAACCACAACTAGAATGCAGT
GAAAAAAATGCTTTATTTGTGAAATTTGTGATGCTATTGCTTTATTTGTAACCATTATAAGCTGCAATAA
ACAAGTTAACAACAACAATTGCATTCATTTTATGTTTCAGGTTCAGGGGGAGGTGTGGGAGGTTTTTTAA
AGCAAGTAAAACCTCTACAAATGTGGTAAAATCGATAAGGATCCAGGTGGCACTTTTCGGGGAAATGTGC
GCGGAACCCCTATTTGTTTATTTTTCTAAATACATTCAAATATGTATCCGCTCATGAGACAATAACCCTG
ATAAATGCTTCAATAATATTGAAAAAGGAAGAGTATGAGTATTCAACATTTCCGTGTCGCCCTTATTCCC
TTTTTTGCGGCATTTTGCCTTCCTGTTTTTGCTCACCCAGAAACGCTGGTGAAAGTAAAAGATGCTGAAG
ATCAGTTGGGTGCACGAGTGGGTTACATCGAACTGGATCTCAACAGCGGTAAGATCCTTGAGAGTTTTCG
CCCCGAAGAACGTTTTCCAATGATGAGCACTTTTAAAGTTCTGCTATGTGGCGCGGTATTATCCCGTATT
GACGCCGGGCAAGAGCAACTCGGTCGCCGCATACACTATTCTCAGAATGACTTGGTTGAGTACTCACCAG
TCACAGAAAAGCATCTTACGGATGGCATGACAGTAAGAGAATTATGCAGTGCTGCCATAACCATGAGTGA
TAACACTGCGGCCAACTTACTTCTGACAACGATCGGAGGACCGAAGGAGCTAACCGCTTTTTTGCACAAC
ATGGGGGATCATGTAACTCGCCTTGATCGTTGGGAACCGGAGCTGAATGAAGCCATACCAAACGACGAGC
GTGACACCACGATGCCTGTAGCAATGGCAACAACGTTGCGCAAACTATTAACTGGCGAACTACTTACTCT
AGCTTCCCGGCAACAATTAATAGACTGGATGGAGGCGGATAAAGTTGCAGGACCACTTCTGCGCTCGGCC
CTTCCGGCTGGCTGGTTTATTGCTGATAAATCTGGAGCCGGTGAGCGTGGGTCTCGCGGTATCATTGCAG
CACTGGGGCCAGATGGTAAGCCCTCCCGTATCGTAGTTATCTACACGACGGGGAGTCAGGCAACTATGGA
TGAACGAAATAGACAGATCGCTGAGATAGGTGCCTCACTGATTAAGCATTGGTAACTGTCAGACCAAGTT
TACTCATATATACTTTAGATTGATTTAAAACTTCATTTTTAATTTAAAAGGATCTAGGTGAAGATCCTTT
TTGATAATCTCATGACCAAAATCCCTTAACGTGAGTTTTCGTTCCACTGAGCGTCAGACCCCGTAGAAAA
GATCAAAGGATCTTCTTGAGATCCTTTTTTTCTGCGCGTAATCTGCTGCTTGCAAACAAAAAAACCACCG
CTACCAGCGGTGGTTTGTTTGCCGGATCAAGAGCTACCAACTCTTTTTCCGAAGGTAACTGGCTTCAGCA
GAGCGCAGATACCAAATACTGTTCTTCTAGTGTAGCCGTAGTTAGGCCACCACTTCAAGAACTCTGTAGC
ACCGCCTACATACCTCGCTCTGCTAATCCTGTTACCAGTGGCTGCTGCCAGTGGCGATAAGTCGTGTCTT
ACCGGGTTGGACTCAAGACGATAGTTACCGGATAAGGCGCAGCGGTCGGGCTGAACGGGGGGTTCGTGCA
CACAGCCCAGCTTGGAGCGAACGACCTACACCGAACTGAGATACCTACAGCGTGAGCTATGAGAAAGCGC
CACGCTTCCCGAAGGGAGAAAGGCGGACAGGTATCCGGTAAGCGGCAGGGTCGGAACAGGAGAGCGCACG
AGGGAGCTTCCAGGGGGAAACGCCTGGTATCTTTATAGTCCTGTCGGGTTTCGCCACCTCTGACTTGAGC
GTCGATTTTTGTGATGCTCGTCAGGGGGGCGGAGCCTATGGAAAAACGCCAGCAACGCGGCCTTTTTACG
GTTCCTGGCCTTTTGCTGGCCTTTTGCTCACATGGCTCGAC
Features (pLannotate 1.2.2; 12 found; start..end, strand, type, name):
     62..419     +  promoter       SV40 promoter: SV40 enhancer and early promoter
    489..621     +  intron         chimeric intron: chimera between introns from human β-globin and immunoglobulin heavy chain genes
    666..684     +  promoter       T7 promoter: promoter for bacteriophage T7 RNA polymerase
    694..1629    +  CDS            hRluc: Renilla luciferase human codon-optimized
   1686..1734    +  polyA_signal   poly(A) signal: synthetic polyadenylation signal
   1743..2494    +  promoter       HSV TK promoter: herpes simplex virus thymidine kinase promoter
   2530..4182    +  CDS            luciferase: firefly luciferase; luc+; enhanced luc+ version of the luciferase gene AAS38485.1 42718124.0
   4226..4347    -  polyA_signal   SV40 poly(A) signal: SV40 polyadenylation signal
   4370..4438    -  CDS            large T antigen (fragment): large T antigen from SV40 (simian virus 40)
   4480..4584    +  promoter       AmpR promoter: bla
   4585..5445    +  CDS            AmpR: β-lactamase; bla; confers resistance to ampicillin, carbenicillin, and related antibiotics
   5616..6204    +  rep_origin     ori: high-copy-number ColE1/pMB1/pBR322/pUC origin of replication
