[The description below was written by a language model from this plasmid's Addgene catalogue record and pLannotate feature annotations shown in this document.]
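Description:
psiCHECK2-miR-203a-3p is a mammalian dual-luciferase reporter plasmid built on the Promega psiCHECK-2 backbone and designed to measure the activity of the microRNA miR-203a-3p. It is propagated in E. coli from a high-copy ColE1/pUC-type origin and selected with ampicillin through the β-lactamase gene driven by its own bla promoter. The sequenced record is about 6.3 kb.

The plasmid carries two independent luciferase expression units. In the first, the SV40 enhancer/early promoter followed by a chimeric β-globin/immunoglobulin intron drives human codon-optimized Renilla luciferase (hRluc), terminated by a synthetic poly(A) signal; a T7 promoter just upstream of the coding sequence also permits in vitro transcription. In the second, the HSV thymidine kinase promoter drives firefly luciferase (luc+), followed by an SV40 poly(A) region, which the annotation places on the reverse strand alongside a small large T antigen fragment.

The insert is a synthetic sequence corresponding to the reverse complement of miR-203a-3p, that is, a fully complementary target site. It is not annotated in the feature table and the cloning sites are recorded as unknown, but in psiCHECK-2 designs such sites are normally placed in the 3′ UTR of Renilla luciferase. That position would match the short unannotated gap between the end of hRluc and the synthetic poly(A) signal.

When miR-203a-3p is present and active in transfected cells, it should bind this site and repress the Renilla transcript. The firefly signal from the same plasmid serves as an internal normalization control. The Renilla-to-firefly ratio therefore reports miRNA activity, for example when testing mimics, inhibitors or sponges.
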