Addgene plasmid #135722: psiCHECK2-miR-203a-3p
Purpose: Mammalian expression vector, Luciferase reporter to test activity of miRNA (miR-203a-3p)
Depositing lab: Florian Karreth. Depositing organization: H. Lee Moffitt Cancer Center and Research Institute.
Backbone
  Vector backbone: psiCHECK-2
  Backbone manufacturer: Promega
  Vector type: Mammalian Expression
Growth in bacteria
  Bacterial resistance: Ampicillin, 100 μg/mL
  Growth temperature: 37°C
  Growth strain: DH5alpha
  Copy number: High Copy
Gene/Insert
  Gene/Insert name: miR-203a-3p reverse complement
  Species: Synthetic
  Cloning method: Restriction Enzyme; 5′ cloning site Unknown (unknown if destroyed); 3′ cloning site Unknown (unknown if destroyed)
Terms and licenses: Academic/Nonprofit Terms; Industry Terms: Not Available to Industry
How to cite: psiCHECK2-miR-203a-3p was a gift from Florian Karreth (Addgene plasmid # 135722 ; http://n2t.net/addgene:135722 ; RRID:Addgene_135722)
